Addgene plasmid #215645: PAS_RvSAHS1
Purpose: Expresses SUMO-tagged RvSAHS1 protein from tardigrade R. varieornatus in E. coli
Depositing lab: Pamela Silver. Depositing organization: Harvard Medical School.
Backbone
  Vector backbone: pCDB179
  Backbone manufacturer: Twist bioscience (shared by Chris Bahl Group)
  Backbone size w/o insert (bp): 5548
  Total vector size (bp): 6004
  Vector type: Bacterial Expression
Growth in bacteria
  Bacterial resistance: Kanamycin, 50 μg/mL
  Growth temperature: 37°C
  Growth strain: DH5alpha
  Copy number: Unknown
Gene/Insert
  Gene/Insert name: SAHS1 (alt name: Secretory-abundant heat soluble protein 1)
  Species: Ramazzottius varieornatus (Water bear) (Tardigrade)
  Insert size (bp): 456
  Tag / fusion protein: SUMO (N terminal on backbone)
Resource information
  A portion of this plasmid was derived from a plasmid made by: Backbone sequence was donated by Chris Bahl's group. Synthesis with insert was done by Twist Biosciences.
Terms and licenses: Academic/Nonprofit Terms; Industry Terms: Not Available to Industry
How to cite: PAS_RvSAHS1 was a gift from Pamela Silver (Addgene plasmid # 215645 ; http://n2t.net/addgene:215645 ; RRID:Addgene_215645)
