[The description below was written by a language model from this plasmid's Addgene catalogue record and pLannotate feature annotations shown in this document.]
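Description:
PAS_RvSAHS1 is a bacterial expression plasmid built on the pCDB179 backbone, a pET-style vector, for producing the tardigrade protein SAHS1 (secretory-abundant heat soluble protein 1) from Ramazzottius varieornatus in E. coli. The 6,004 bp plasmid carries a ColE1/pMB1-type origin together with the rop gene and the bom mobility region, an f1 phage origin, and a kanamycin resistance gene (aph(3')-Ia) for selection. Short tetracycline-resistance fragments and a predicted E. coli open reading frame in the annotation appear to be pBR322-derived backbone remnants rather than functional parts. The record lists the copy number as unknown.

The expression cassette is driven by a T7 promoter followed by a lac operator and the T7 gene 10 ribosome binding site, with a lacI gene under its own promoter on the plasmid. Transcription therefore depends on a host supplying T7 RNA polymerase and is held off by lac repressor until it is relieved with IPTG or lactose. The open reading frame begins with a 9xHis affinity tag, continues into yeast SMT3 (SUMO), and runs directly into the 456 bp SAHS1 insert, ending ahead of a T7 terminator. The annotation flags SAHS1 as a fragment of the Swiss-Prot entry, so less than the full-length annotated protein appears to be encoded; the record does not state which portion is absent. A short match to a T7 gene 10-derived solubility tag lies between the insert and the terminator and is probably vector sequence.

The His tag allows metal-affinity purification, and SUMO fusions are generally used to aid solubility and can be removed by a SUMO-specific protease. The construct serves to make recombinant SAHS1, a heat-soluble protein described as a molecular shield under water-deficient conditions, for study of tardigrade desiccation tolerance.
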