Features (pLannotate 1.2.2; 20 found; start..end, strand, type, name):
    468..517     +  CDS            SET1 (fragment): solubility-enhancement tag derived from T7 phage gene 10B
    525..572     +  terminator     T7 terminator: transcription terminator for bacteriophage T7 RNA polymerase
    609..1037    +  rep_origin     f1 ori (sequence partly withheld): f1 bacteriophage origin of replication; arrow indicates direction of (+) strand synthesis
   1090..1147    +  promoter       AmpR promoter (fragment): bla
   1156..1971    -  CDS            KanR: aminoglycoside phosphotransferase; aph(3')-Ia; confers resistance to kanamycin in bacteria or G418 (Geneticin®) in eukaryotes
   2093..2681    +  rep_origin     ori: high-copy-number ColE1/pMB1/pBR322/pUC origin of replication
   2867..3006    -  misc_feature   bom: basis of mobility region from pBR322
   3108..3299    -  CDS            rop: Rop protein, which maintains plasmids at low copy number; rop
   3316..3696    +  CDS            YPB1_ECOLX: Protein predicted: Swiss-Prot protein existence level 4. From Escherichia coli.
   3768..4059    -  CDS            TcR (fragment): tetracycline efflux protein; tet; confers resistance to tetracycline
   4074..4095    -  protein_bind   CAP binding site: CAP binding activates transcription in the presence of cAMP. E. coli catabolite activator protein
   4108..5190    -  CDS            lacI: lac repressor; lacI; The lac repressor binds to the lac operator to inhibit transcription in E. coli. This inhibition can be relieved by adding lactose or isopropyl-β-D-thiogalactopyranoside (IPTG).
   5191..5268    -  promoter       lacI promoter: lacI
   5276..5555    -  CDS            TcR (fragment): tetracycline efflux protein; tet; confers resistance to tetracycline
   5581..5599    +  promoter       T7 promoter: promoter for bacteriophage T7 RNA polymerase
   5604..5620    +  protein_bind   lac operator: The lac repressor binds to the lac operator to inhibit transcription in E. coli. This inhibition can be relieved by adding lactose or isopropyl-β-D-thiogalactopyranoside (IPTG). lac repressor encoded by lacI
   5639..5661    +  RBS            RBS: efficient ribosome binding site from bacteriophage T7 gene 10 (Olins and Rangwala, 1989)
   5675..5701    +  CDS            9xHis: 9xHis affinity tag
   5711..3       +  CDS            SMT3 (across the origin): SMT3_YEAST - Experimental evidence at protein level: Swiss-Prot protein existence level 1. Not known; suppressor of MIF2 mutations. From Saccharomyces cerevisiae (strain ATCC 204508 / S288c) (Baker's yeast).
   6002..450     +  CDS            SAHS1 (fragment) (across the origin): SAHS1_RAMVA - Experimental evidence at protein level: Swiss-Prot protein existence level 1. Secreted heat soluble protein acting as a molecular shield in water-deficient condition (PubMed:22937162). Tardigrade-specific intrinsically disordered proteins (TDPs) are essential for desiccation tolerance by forming non-crystalline amorphous solids upon desiccation, and this vitrified state mirrors their protective capabilities (By similarity). From Ramazzottius varieornatus (Water bear) (Tardigrade).
>Addgene plasmid #215645 | PAS_RvSAHS1 | addgene full sequence | sequence record 426092 | Addgene NGS Result
GCGCCTGCTGAAGGTCATGATGATGCAAAAGCAGAATGGACCGGAAAAAGTTGGATGGGCAAGTGGGAGT
CCACGGATCGAATTGAAAATTTCGATGCTTTCATCTCAGCTCTGGGACTGCCACTCGAACAGTACGGGGG
CAATCACAAAACGTTCCATAAGATATGGAAAGAAGGGGATCATTATCATCATCAGATCAGCGTACCGGAC
AAAAATTATAAAAACGATGTAAATTTTAAACTGAATGAAGAAGGTACTACGCAACATAACAATACGGAAA
TCAAATACAAATATACCGAAGATGGAGGTAACCTTAAGGCAGAGGTTCATGTCCCTAGTCGCAACAAGGT
CATCCATGACGAATACAAGGTGAATGGCGACGAGTTAGAAAAGACCTATAAAGTTGGCGATGTGACCGCC
AAACGCTGGTACAAAAAAAGTTCGAGCAGTTAATGATCGAGGATCCGGCTGCTAACAAAGCCCGAAAGGA
AGCTGAGTTGGCTGCTGCCACCGCTGAGCAATAACTAGCATAACCCCTTGGGGCCTCTAAACGGGTCTTG
AGGGGTTTTTTGCTGAAAGGAGGAACTATATCCGGATTGGCGAATGGG
[124 nt withheld, positions 609-732]
C
[91 nt withheld, positions 734-824]
A
[49 nt withheld, positions 826-874]
CCTTTGACGTTGGAGTCCACGTTCTTT
[37 nt withheld, positions 902-938]
ACCCTATCTCGGTCTATTCTTTTGATTTATAAGGGATTTTGCCGATTTCGGCCTATTGGTTAAAAAATGA
GCTGATTTAACAAAAATTTAACGCGAATTTTAACAAAATATTAACGCTTACAATTTAGGTGGCACTTTTC
GGGGAAATGTGCGCGGAACCCCTATTTGTTTATTTTTCTAAATACATTCAAATATGTATCCGCTCATGAA
TTAATTCTTAGAAAAACTCATCGAGCATCAAATGAAACTGCAATTTATTCATATCAGGATTATCAATACC
ATATTTTTGAAAAAGCCGTTTCTGTAATGAAGGAGAAAACTCACCGAGGCAGTTCCATAGGATGGCAAGA
TCCTGGTATCGGTCTGCGATTCCGACTCGTCCAACATCAATACAACCTATTAATTTCCCCTCGTCAAAAA
TAAGGTTATCAAGTGAGAAATCACCATGAGTGACGACTGAATCCGGTGAGAATGGCAAAAGTTTATGCAT
TTCTTTCCAGACTTGTTCAACAGGCCAGCCATTACGCTCGTCATCAAAATCACTCGCATCAACCAAACCG
TTATTCATTCGTGATTGCGCCTGAGCGAGACGAAATACGCGATCGCTGTTAAAAGGACAATTACAAACAG
GAATCGAATGCAACCGGCGCAGGAACACTGCCAGCGCATCAACAATATTTTCACCTGAATCAGGATATTC
TTCTAATACCTGGAATGCTGTTTTCCCGGGGATCGCAGTGGTGAGTAACCATGCATCATCAGGAGTACGG
ATAAAATGCTTGATGGTCGGAAGAGGCATAAATTCCGTCAGCCAGTTTAGTCTGACCATCTCATCTGTAA
CATCATTGGCAACGCTACCTTTGCCATGTTTCAGAAACAACTCTGGCGCATCGGGCTTCCCATACAATCG
ATAGATTGTCGCACCTGATTGCCCGACATTATCGCGAGCCCATTTATACCCATATAAATCAGCATCCATG
TTGGAATTTAATCGCGGCCTAGAGCAAGACGTTTCCCGTTGAATATGGCTCATAACACCCCTTGTATTAC
TGTTTATGTAAGCAGACAGTTTTATTGTTCATGACCAAAATCCCTTAACGTGAGTTTTCGTTCCACTGAG
CGTCAGACCCCGTAGAAAAGATCAAAGGATCTTCTTGAGATCCTTTTTTTCTGCGCGTAATCTGCTGCTT
GCAAACAAAAAAACCACCGCTACCAGCGGTGGTTTGTTTGCCGGATCAAGAGCTACCAACTCTTTTTCCG
AAGGTAACTGGCTTCAGCAGAGCGCAGATACCAAATACTGTCCTTCTAGTGTAGCCGTAGTTAGGCCACC
ACTTCAAGAACTCTGTAGCACCGCCTACATACCTCGCTCTGCTAATCCTGTTACCAGTGGCTGCTGCCAG
TGGCGATAAGTCGTGTCTTACCGGGTTGGACTCAAGACGATAGTTACCGGATAAGGCGCAGCGGTCGGGC
TGAACGGGGGGTTCGTGCACACAGCCCAGCTTGGAGCGAACGACCTACACCGAACTGAGATACCTACAGC
GTGAGCTATGAGAAAGCGCCACGCTTCCCGAAGGGAGAAAGGCGGACAGGTATCCGGTAAGCGGCAGGGT
CGGAACAGGAGAGCGCACGAGGGAGCTTCCAGGGGGAAACGCCTGGTATCTTTATAGTCCTGTCGGGTTT
CGCCACCTCTGACTTGAGCGTCGATTTTTGTGATGCTCGTCAGGGGGGCGGAGCCTATGGAAAAACGCCA
GCAACGCGGCCTTTTTACGGTTCCTGGCCTTTTGCTGGCCTTTTGCTCACATGTTCTTTCCTGCGTTATC
CCCTGATTCTGTGGATAACCGTATTACCGCCTTTGAGTGAGCTGATACCGCTCGCCGCAGCCGAACGACC
GAGCGCAGCGAGTCAGTGAGCGAGGAAGCGGAAGAGCGCCTGATGCGGTATTTTCTCCTTACGCATCTGT
GCGGTATTTCACACCGCAATGGTGCACTCTCAGTACAATCTGCTCTGATGCCGCATAGTTAAGCCAGTAT
ACACTCCGCTATCGCTACGTGACTGGGTCATGGCTGCGCCCCGACACCCGCCAACACCCGCTGACGCGCC
CTGACGGGCTTGTCTGCTCCCGGCATCCGCTTACAGACAAGCTGTGACCGTCTCCGGGAGCTGCATGTGT
CAGAGGTTTTCACCGTCATCACCGAAACGCGCGAGGCAGCTGCGGTAAAGCTCATCAGCGTGGTCGTGAA
GCGATTCACAGATGTCTGCCTGTTCATCCGCGTCCAGCTCGTTGAGTTTCTCCAGAAGCGTTAATGTCTG
GCTTCTGATAAAGCGGGCCATGTTAAGGGCGGTTTTTTCCTGTTTGGTCACTGATGCCTCCGTGTAAGGG
GGATTTCTGTTCATGGGGGTAATGATACCGATGAAACGAGAGAGGATGCTCACGATACGGGTTACTGATG
ATGAACATGCCCGGTTACTGGAACGTTGTGAGGGTAAACAACTGGCGGTATGGATGCGGCGGGACCAGAG
AAAAATCACTCAGGGTCAATGCCAGCGCTTCGTTAATACAGATGTAGGTGTTCCACAGGGTAGCCAGCAG
CATCCTGCGATGCAGATCCGGAACATAATGGTGCAGGGCGCTGACTTCCGCGTTTCCAGACTTTACGAAA
CACGGAAACCGAAGACCATTCATGTTGTTGCTCAGGTCGCAGACGTTTTGCAGCAGCAGTCGCTTCACGT
TCGCTCGCGTATCGGTGATTCATTCTGCTAACCAGTAAGGCAACCCCGCCAGCCTAGCCGGGTCCTCAAC
GACAGGAGCACGATCATGCGCACCCGTGGGGCCGCCATGCCGGCGATAATGGCCTGCTTCTCGCCGAAAC
GTTTGGTGGCGGGACCAGTGACGAAGGCTTGAGCGAGGGCGTGCAAGATTCCGAATACCGCAAGCGACAG
GCCGATCATCGTCGCGCTCCAGCGAAAGCGGTCCTCGCCGAAAATGACCCAGAGCGCTGCCGGCACCTGT
CCTACGAGTTGCATGATAAAGAAGACAGTCATAAGTGCGGCGACGATAGTCATGCCCCGCGCCCACCGGA
AGGAGCTGACTGGGTTGAAGGCTCTCAAGGGCATCGGTCGAGATCCCGGTGCCTAATGAGTGAGCTAACT
TACATTAATTGCGTTGCGCTCACTGCCCGCTTTCCAGTCGGGAAACCTGTCGTGCCAGCTGCATTAATGA
ATCGGCCAACGCGCGGGGAGAGGCGGTTTGCGTATTGGGCGCCAGGGTGGTTTTTCTTTTCACCAGTGAG
ACGGGCAACAGCTGATTGCCCTTCACCGCCTGGCCCTGAGAGAGTTGCAGCAAGCGGTCCACGCTGGTTT
GCCCCAGCAGGCGAAAATCCTGTTTGATGGTGGTTAACGGCGGGATATAACATGAGCTGTCTTCGGTATC
GTCGTATCCCACTACCGAGATGTCCGCACCAACGCGCAGCCCGGACTCGGTAATGGCGCGCATTGCGCCC
AGCGCCATCTGATCGTTGGCAACCAGCATCGCAGTGGGAACGATGCCCTCATTCAGCATTTGCATGGTTT
GTTGAAAACCGGACATGGCACTCCAGTCGCCTTCCCGTTCCGCTATCGGCTGAATTTGATTGCGAGTGAG
ATATTTATGCCAGCCAGCCAGACGCAGACGCGCCGAGACAGAACTTAATGGGCCCGCTAACAGCGCGATT
TGCTGGTGACCCAATGCGACCAGATGCTCCACGCCCAGTCGCGTACCGTCTTCATGGGAGAAAATAATAC
TGTTGATGGGTGTCTGGTCAGAGACATCAAGAAATAACGCCGGAACATTAGTGCAGGCAGCTTCCACAGC
AATGGCATCCTGGTCATCCAGCGGATAGTTAATGATCAGCCCACTGACGCGTTGCGCGAGAAGATTGTGC
ACCGCCGCTTTACAGGCTTCGACGCCGCTTCGTTCTACCATCGACACCACCACGCTGGCACCCAGTTGAT
CGGCGCGAGATTTAATCGCCGCGACAATTTGCGACGGCGCGTGCAGGGCCAGACTGGAGGTGGCAACGCC
AATCAGCAACGACTGTTTGCCCGCCAGTTGTTGTGCCACGCGGTTGGGAATGTAATTCAGCTCCGCCATC
GCCGCTTCCACTTTTTCCCGCGTTTTCGCAGAAACGTGGCTGGCCTGGTTCACCACGCGGGAAACGGTCT
GATAAGAGACACCGGCATACTCTGCGACATCGTATAACGTTACTGGTTTCACATTCACCACCCTGAATTG
ACTCTCTTCCGGGCGCTATCATGCCATACCGCGAAAGGTTTTGCGCCATTCGATGGTGTCCGGGATCTCG
ACGCTCTCCCTTATGCGACTCCTGCATTAGGAAGCAGCCCAGTAGTAGGTTGAGGCCGTTGAGCACCGCC
GCCGCAAGGAATGGTGCATGCAAGGAGATGGCGCCCAACAGTCCCCCGGCCACGGGGCCTGCCACCATAC
CCACGCCGAAACAAGCGCTCATGAGCCCGAAGTGGCGAGCCCGATCTTCCCCATCGGTGATGTCGGCGAT
ATAGGCGCCAGCAACCGCACCTGTGGCGCCGGTGATGCCGGCCACGATGCGTCCGGCGTAGAGGATCGAG
ATCGATCTCGATCCCGCGAAATTAATACGACTCACTATAGGGAAATTGTGAGCGGATAACAATTCCCCTC
TAGAAATAATTTTGTTTAACTTTAAGAAGGAGATATACATATGGGTCACCACCACCACCACCACCACCAC
CACCACGGTAGCCTGCAAGATTCGGAAGTCAACCAAGAAGCAAAGCCGGAAGTCAAGCCGGAAGTGAAAC
CGGAAACCCATATTAACCTGAAAGTTAGTGACGGCAGCTCTGAAATTTTCTTTAAGATCAAAAAGACCAC
GCCGCTGCGTCGCCTGATGGAAGCGTTTGCCAAACGTCAGGGCAAGGAAATGGATAGCCTGCGTTTCCTG
TATGACGGTATTCGCATCCAGGCAGATCAAGCGCCGGAAGACCTGGACATGGAAGACAACGACATCATTG
AAGCCCACCGTGAACAGATTGGCGGC
